Addgene plasmid #163583: Dcp2 FL-H1
Purpose: express Dcp2 FL-H1 at endogenous level in S.cerevisiae
Depositing lab: Michael Rosen. Depositing organization: University of Texas Southwestern Medical Center. Publication: A quantitative inventory of yeast P body proteins reveals principles of composition and specificity. Xing W, Muhlrad D, Parker R, Rosen MK. Elife. 2020 Jun 19;9. pii: 56525. doi: 10.7554/eLife.56525. PubMed 32553117.
Backbone
  Vector backbone: pRP1903
  Backbone size w/o insert (bp): 5827
  Vector type: Yeast Expression
  Selectable markers: URA3
Growth in bacteria
  Bacterial resistance: Ampicillin, 100 μg/mL
  Growth temperature: 37°C
  Growth strain: DH5alpha
  Copy number: Low Copy
Gene/Insert
  Gene/Insert name: Dcp2
  Species: S. cerevisiae (budding yeast)
  Insert size (bp): 3504
  Mutation: The first HLM (EDQLKSYAEEQLKLLLGITKEE) is added to the C-terminal end of Dcp2 FL
  Entrez Gene: DCP2 (a.k.a. YNL118C, PSU1)
  Promoter: DCP2 promoter
  Tag / fusion protein: GFP (C terminal on insert)
  Cloning method: Gibson Cloning
  Sequencing primers: 5′ See comments; 3′ Dcp2-seq3: CCACATTGATAAGGGTCTC
Resource information
  A portion of this plasmid was derived from a plasmid made by: Roy Parker's lab at University of Colorado, Boulder
Terms and licenses: Academic/Nonprofit Terms; Industry Terms: Not Available to Industry
Depositor comments: Added HLM1 to the C-terminal end of Dcp2 FL. 5' sequencing primers: Dcp2-seq1b:CGAATTTTACGTCTGAGGAAAG. Dcp2-seq2b: gacatagattgttgcattag. Dcp2-seq3b: cttcagcatttgaaagagca Dcp2-seq4b:gcaaaacaataatgatgaaa Dcp2-seq5b: gagaacaatttccaagacgg. Dcp2-seq7:tgaaacgcaacgacgctaca Dcp2-seq8b: GATACCCAGATCATATGAAACG
How to cite: Dcp2 FL-H1 was a gift from Michael Rosen (Addgene plasmid # 163583 ; http://n2t.net/addgene:163583 ; RRID:Addgene_163583)
