[The description below was written by a language model from this plasmid's Addgene catalogue record and pLannotate feature annotations shown in this document.]
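Description:
Dcp2 FL-H1 is a yeast expression plasmid built on the pRP1903 backbone and designed to produce a modified, GFP-tagged version of the S. cerevisiae decapping enzyme Dcp2 at endogenous levels. It is an E. coli–yeast shuttle vector. In bacteria it replicates from a ColE1/pUC-type origin and is selected with ampicillin through the β-lactamase gene. In yeast it is maintained by a CEN/ARS element, which keeps it at roughly single-copy levels, and selected by the URA3 auxotrophic marker, which can also be counterselected with 5-FOA. The backbone retains pBluescript-style remnants, including an f1 origin, lac promoter/operator and lacZα fragments, and flanking T3 and T7 promoters. These play no role in yeast expression.

The payload is the full-length DCP2 open reading frame, which encodes the catalytic subunit of the mRNA decapping complex. It is driven by the native DCP2 promoter, which is not annotated separately but presumably lies in the unannotated region upstream of the coding sequence. According to the record, an extra copy of the first helical leucine-rich motif (HLM1) was appended to the C-terminal end of full-length Dcp2. This is consistent with the short unannotated gap between the DCP2 and GFP annotations. GFP follows as a C-terminal fusion, and transcription ends at the ADH1 terminator.

The combination of native promoter and centromeric maintenance is intended to approximate physiological protein levels. The associated study quantified the protein composition of yeast P bodies, so the construct is suited to fluorescence imaging of how adding an HLM affects Dcp2 localisation or partitioning into these condensates.
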