Features (pLannotate 1.2.2; 22 found; start..end, strand, type, name):
     48..181     +  rep_origin     RSF ori (fragment): Plasmids containing the RSF 1030 origin of replication can be propagated in E. coli cells that contain additional plasmids with compatible origins.
    183..275     +  CDS            lacI (fragment): lac repressor; lacI; The lac repressor binds to the lac operator to inhibit transcription in E. coli. This inhibition can be relieved by adding lactose or isopropyl-β-D-thiogalactopyranoside (IPTG).
    288..309     +  protein_bind   CAP binding site: CAP binding activates transcription in the presence of cAMP. E. coli catabolite activator protein
    324..354     +  promoter       lac promoter: promoter for the E. coli lac operon
    362..378     +  protein_bind   lac operator: The lac repressor binds to the lac operator to inhibit transcription in E. coli. This inhibition can be relieved by adding lactose or isopropyl-β-D-thiogalactopyranoside (IPTG). lac repressor encoded by lacI
    423..441     +  promoter       T3 promoter: promoter for bacteriophage T3 RNA polymerase
    975..3884    +  CDS            DCP2: DCP2_YEAST - Also known as PSU1. Experimental evidence at protein level: Swiss-Prot protein existence level 1. Catalytic component of the decapping complex necessary for the degradation of mRNAs, both in normal mRNA turnover and in nonsense- mediated mRNA decay (PubMed:10508173, PubMed:11139489, PubMed:11741542). Removes the 7-methyl guanine cap structure from mRNA molecules, yielding a 5'-phosphorylated mRNA fragment and 7m-GDP (PubMed:12554866). Decapping is the major pathway of mRNA degradation in yeast and occurs through deadenylation, decapping and subsequent 5' to 3' exonucleolytic decay
   3972..4685    +  CDS            GFP: Aequoria victoria green fluorescent protein
   4706..4893    +  terminator     ADH1 terminator: S. cerevisiae ADH1; transcription terminator for the S. cerevisiae alcohol dehydrogenase 1 (ADH1) gene
   4924..4994    +  misc_feature   MCS (fragment): pBluescript multiple cloning site
   5003..5021    -  promoter       T7 promoter: promoter for bacteriophage T7 RNA polymerase
   5029..5184    +  CDS            lacZα (fragment): LacZα fragment of β-galactosidase; lacZ fragment
   5188..5616    +  rep_origin     f1 ori (sequence partly withheld): f1 bacteriophage origin of replication; arrow indicates direction of (+) strand synthesis
   5644..5695    -  misc_feature   bom (fragment): basis of mobility region from pBR322
   5774..6577    -  CDS            URA3: orotidine-5'-phosphate decarboxylase, required for uracil biosynthesis; S. cerevisiae URA3; yeast auxotrophic marker, counterselectable with 5-fluoroorotic acid (5-FOA)
   6578..6793    -  promoter       URA3 promoter: S. cerevisiae URA3
   6801..6850    -  misc_feature   bom (fragment): basis of mobility region from pBR322
   6952..6987    -  CDS            rop (fragment): Rop protein, which maintains plasmids at low copy number; rop
   7055..7558    -  misc_feature   CEN/ARS: S. cerevisiae CEN6 centromere fused to an autonomously replicating sequence
   7595..7699    +  promoter       AmpR promoter: bla
   7700..8560    +  CDS            AmpR: β-lactamase; bla; confers resistance to ampicillin, carbenicillin, and related antibiotics
   8731..9319    +  rep_origin     ori: high-copy-number ColE1/pMB1/pBR322/pUC origin of replication
>Addgene plasmid #163583 | Dcp2 FL-H1 | addgene full sequence | sequence record 323985 | Addgene NGS Result
AACGCCAGCAACGCGGCCTTTTTACGGTTCCTGGCCTTTTGCTGGCCTTTTGCTCACATGTTCTTTCCTG
CGTTATCCCCTGATTCTGTGGATAACCGTATTACCGCCTTTGAGTGAGCTGATACCGCTCGCCGCAGCCG
AACGACCGAGCGCAGCGAGTCAGTGAGCGAGGAAGCGGAAGAGCGCCCAATACGCAAACCGCCTCTCCCC
GCGCGTTGGCCGATTCATTAATGCAGCTGGCACGACAGGTTTCCCGACTGGAAAGCGGGCAGTGAGCGCA
ACGCAATTAATGTGAGTTAGCTCACTCATTAGGCACCCCAGGCTTTACACTTTATGCTTCCGGCTCGTAT
GTTGTGTGGAATTGTGAGCGGATAACAATTTCACACAGGAAACAGCTATGACCATGATTACGCCAAGCGC
GCAATTAACCCTCACTAAAGGGAACAAAAGCTGGAGCTCTCGTCGTAAGGCTGACACTGCAGAAGAAAAG
TCATAATTTGAATACTAGCCGGTATGAAACTGTGATTGATTAACCTGGGGTTACCTAAAGAGAACATAAG
TAATACTCATGACAGAATCAAAACACAATACAAAATTTATCCGAACCTCGGCCCGACTGCCGGCTCGCCG
GGAAAGGGGACAACCGCTTCTATCCGTCGACTAACTTCATCGGCCCAATGGAAGCTATGATATGGGGATT
TCCATTGAGCCGATAGCAATGTAGGGTAATACTGTTGCGTATATAGTGATAGTTATTGAATTTTATTACC
CTGCGGGAATATTGAGACATCACTAAGCACGAATTTTACGTCTGAGGAAAGTTGAATGATGGCAAAATAA
CCAGGAAAAACAAATATTGAATCCTTGTGAAGGATTCCACAGTTGTTTAATCCTCCTTAAGCTCACTTAG
TATCAATTGTCTAAATAATATTGCTTTGAATCTGAAAAAAATAAAAGTACCTTCGCATTAGACAATGTCA
CTGCCGCTACGACACGCATTGGAGAACGTTACTTCTGTTGATAGAATTTTAGAGGACTTATTAGTACGTT
TTATTATAAATTGTCCGAATGAAGATTTATCGAGTGTCGAGAGAGAGTTATTTCATTTTGAAGAAGCCTC
ATGGTTTTACACGGATTTCATCAAATTGATGAATCCAACTTTACCCTCCCTAAAGATTAAATCATTTGCT
CAATTGATCATAAAACTATGTCCTCTGGTTTGGAAATGGGACATAAGAGTGGATGAGGCACTCCAGCAAT
TCTCCAAGTATAAGAAAAGTATACCGGTGAGGGGCGCTGCCATATTTAACGAGAACCTGAGTAAAATTTT
ATTGGTACAGGGTACTGAATCGGATTCTTGGTCATTCCCAAGGGGGAAGATATCTAAAGATGAAAATGAC
ATAGATTGTTGCATTAGAGAAGTGAAAGAAGAAATTGGTTTCGATTTGACGGACTATATTGACGACAACC
AATTCATTGAAAGAAATATTCAAGGTAAAAATTACAAAATATTTTTGATATCTGGTGTTTCAGAAGTCTT
CAATTTTAAACCTCAAGTTAGAAATGAAATTGATAAGATAGAATGGTTCGATTTTAAGAAAATTTCTAAA
ACAATGTACAAATCAAATATCAAGTATTATCTGATTAATTCCATGATGAGACCCTTATCAATGTGGTTAA
GGCATCAGAGGCAAATAAAAAATGAAGATCAATTGAAATCCTATGCGGAAGAACAATTGAAATTGTTGTT
GGGTATCACTAAGGAGGAGCAGATTGATCCCGGTAGAGAGTTGCTGAATATGTTACATACTGCAGTGCAA
GCTAACAGTAATAATAATGCGGTCTCCAACGGACAGGTACCCTCGAGCCAAGAGCTTCAGCATTTGAAAG
AGCAATCAGGAGAACACAACCAACAGAAGGATCAGCAGTCATCGTTTTCTTCTCAACAACAACCTTCAAT
ATTTCCATCTCTTTCTGAACCGTTTGCTAACAATAAGAATGTTATACCACCTACTATGCCAATGGCTAAC
GTATTCATGTCAAATCCTCAATTGTTTGCGACAATGAATGGCCAGCCTTTTGCACCTTTCCCATTTATGT
TACCATTAACTAACAATAGTAATAGCGCTAACCCTATTCCAACTCCGGTCCCCCCTAATTTTAATGCTCC
TCCGAATCCGATGGCTTTTGGTGTTCCAAACATGCATAACCTTTCTGGACCAGCAGTATCTCAACCGTTT
TCCTTGCCTCCTGCTCCTTTACCGAGGGACTCTGGTTACAGCAGCTCCTCCCCTGGGCAGTTGTTAGATA
TACTAAATTCGAAAAAGCCTGACAGCAACGTGCAATCAAGCAAAAAGCCAAAGCTTAAAATCTTACAGAG
AGGAACGGACTTGAATTCAATCAAGCAAAACAATAATGATGAAACTGCTCATTCAAACTCTCAAGCTTTG
CTAGATTTGTTGAAAAAACCAACATCATCGCAGAAGATACACGCTTCCAAACCAGATACTTCCTTTTTAC
CAAATGACTCCGTATCTGGTATACAAGATGCAGAATATGAAGATTTCGAGAGTAGTTCAGATGAAGAGGT
GGAGACAGCTAGAGATGAAAGAAATTCATTGAATGTAGATATTGGGGTGAACGTTATGCCAAGCGAAAAA
GACAGCCGAAGAAGTCAAAAGGAAAAACCAAGGAACGACGCAAGCAAAACAAACTTGAACGCTTCTGCAG
AATCTAATAGTGTAGAATGGGGGCCTGGTAAATCTTCACCCTCGACTCAGAGTAAACAGAATTCATCAGT
AGGAATGCAGAATAAATATCGTCAAGAAATTCACATTGGTGATAGTGATGCATATGAAGTCTTCGAAAGC
AGTTCTGACGAAGAAGATGGAAAAAAATTGGAAGAACTGGAACAAACTCAAGACAACTCCAAATTAATTA
GCCAAGATATTTTAAAAGAGAACAATTTCCAAGACGGTGAAGTGCCTCATAGAGATATGCCCACTGAAAG
TAATAAATCTATAAACGAAACTGTCGGGTTATCATCAACAACAAATACTGTAAAAAAGGTACCCAAAGTT
AAAATACTAAAACGAGGTGAAACCTTTGCCAGTCTGGCGAATGATAAAAAAGCTTTTGATTCAAGCTCCA
ATGTGTCTTCATCAAAAGATTTATTACAGATGCTAAGAAACCCAATTTCCTCTACTGTATCTTCAAATCA
GCAATCACCAAAATCTCAACATCTAAGTGGGGATGAAGAAATCATGATGATGTTGAAGAGGAATTCTGTG
TCAAAACCTCAAAATAGCGAAGAAAATGCATCAACTTCAAGTATAAACGATGCGAATGCAAGCGAACTTT
TGGGAATGTTAAAACAAAAGGAAAAAGACATTACAGCACCAAAACAGCCCTATAATGTTGACTCATACTC
GCAGAAAAATTCAGCTAAAGGATTGTTGAATATTTTGAAAAAGAACGACTCTACCGGGTACCCTCGCACT
GAGGGTGGACCGTCAAGTGAAATGTCAACGTCAATGAAACGCAACGACGCTACAAATAATCAAGAATTAG
ATAAGAATTCAACAGAGTTATTAAACTACTTAAAGCCCAAGCCTCTTAATGATGGGTATGAGAATATTTC
AAATAAGGACAGTTCTCATGAATTACTGAATATATTGCATGGTAATAAAAACAGCAGCGCCTTCAATAAT
AATGTATATGCAACTGACGGATATTCCTTGGCATCTGATAACAACGAAAATTCCTCAAATAAACTACTAA
ATATGCTGCAAAACAGGTCTAGTGCAATAAATGAGCCCAACTTCGACGTCCGTTCGAATGGAACTTCAGG
GTCTAATGAATTATTAAGCATTTTGCATAGGAAGGAAGATCAATTGAAATCCTATGCGGAAGAACAATTG
AAATTGTTGTTGGGTATCACTAAGGAGGAGCGGATCCCCGGGTTAATTAACAGTAAAGGAGAAGAACTTT
TCACTGGAGTTGTCCCAATTCTTGTTGAATTAGATGGTGATGTTAATGGGCACAAATTTTCTGTCAGTGG
AGAGGGTGAAGGTGATGCAACATACGGAAAACTTACCCTTAAATTTATTTGCACTACTGGAAAACTACCT
GTTCCATGGCCAACACTTGTCACTACTTTCACTTATGGTGTTCAATGCTTTTCAAGATACCCAGATCATA
TGAAACGGCATGACTTTTTCAAGAGTGCCATGCCCGAAGGTTATGTACAGGAAAGAACTATATTTTTCAA
AGATGACGGGAACTACAAGACACGTGCTGAAGTCAAGTTTGAAGGTGATACCCTTGTTAATAGAATCGAG
TTAAAAGGTATTGATTTTAAAGAAGATGGAAACATTCTTGGACACAAATTGGAATACAACTATAACTCAC
ACAATGTATACATCATGGCAGACAAACAAAAGAATGGAATCAAAGTTAACTTCAAAATTAGACACAACAT
TGAAGATGGAAGCGTTCAACTAGCAGACCATTATCAACAAAATACTCCAATTGGCGATGGCCCTGTCCTT
TTACCAGACAACCATTACCTGTCCACACAATCTGCCCTTTCGAAAGATCCCAACGAAAAGAGAGACCACA
TGGTCCTTCTTGAGTTTGTAACAGCTGCTGGGATTACACATGGCATGGATGAACTATACAAATAGGGCGC
GCCACTTCTAAATAAGCGAATTTCTTATGATTTATGATTTTTATTATTAAATAAGTTATAAAAAAAATAA
GTGTATACAAATTTTAAAGTGACTCTTAGGTTTTAAAACGAAAATTCTTATTCTTGAGTAACTCTTTCCT
GTAGGTCAGGTTGCTTTCTCAGGTATAGTATGAGGTCGCTCTTATTGACCACACCTCTACCGGCAGATCC
GCTAGGGATAACAGGGTAATATAGATCCCCCGGGCTGCAGGAATTCGATATCAAGCTTATCGATACCGTC
GACCTCGAGGGGGGGCCCGGTACCCAATTCGCCCTATAGTGAGTCGTATTACGCGCGCTCACTGGCCGTC
GTTTTACAACGTCGTGACTGGGAAAACCCTGGCGTTACCCAACTTAATCGCCTTGCAGCACATCCCCCTT
TCGCCAGCTGGCGTAATAGCGAAGAGGCCCGCACCGATCGCCCTTCCCAACAGTTGCGCAGCCTGAATGG
CGAATGG
[124 nt withheld, positions 5188-5311]
C
[91 nt withheld, positions 5313-5403]
A
[49 nt withheld, positions 5405-5453]
CCTTTGACGTTGGAGTCCACGTTCTTT
[37 nt withheld, positions 5481-5517]
ACCCTATCTCGGTCTATTCTTTTGATTTATAAGGGATTTTGCCGATTTCGGCCTATTGGTTAAAAAATGA
GCTGATTTAACAAAAATTTAACGCGAATTTTAACAAAATATTAACGCTTACAATTTCCTGATGCGGTATT
TTCTCCTTACGCATCTGTGCGGTATTTCACACCGCATAGGGTAATAACTGATATAATTAAATTGAAGCTC
TAATTTGTGAGTTTAGTATACATGCATTTACTTATAATACAGTTTTTTAGTTTTGCTGGCCGCATCTTCT
CAAATATGCTTCCCAGCCTGCTTTTCTGTAACGTTCACCCTCTACCTTAGCATCCCTTCCCTTTGCAAAT
AGTCCTCTTCCAACAATAATAATGTCAGATCCTGTAGAGACCACATCATCCACGGTTCTATACTGTTGAC
CCAATGCGTCTCCCTTGTCATCTAAACCCACACCGGGTGTCATAATCAACCAATCGTAACCTTCATCTCT
TCCACCCATGTCTCTTTGAGCAATAAAGCCGATAACAAAATCTTTGTCGCTCTTCGCAATGTCAACAGTA
CCCTTAGTATATTCTCCAGTAGATAGGGAGCCCTTGCATGACAATTCTGCTAACATCAAAAGGCCTCTAG
GTTCCTTTGTTACTTCTTCTGCCGCCTGCTTCAAACCGCTAACAATACCTGGGCCCACCACACCGTGTGC
ATTCGTAATGTCTGCCCATTCTGCTATTCTGTATACACCCGCAGAGTACTGCAATTTGACTGTATTACCA
ATGTCAGCAAATTTTCTGTCTTCGAAGAGTAAAAAATTGTACTTGGCGGATAATGCCTTTAGCGGCTTAA
CTGTGCCCTCCATGGAAAAATCAGTCAAGATATCCACATGTGTTTTTAGTAAACAAATTTTGGGACCTAA
TGCTTCAACTAACTCCAGTAATTCCTTGGTGGTACGAACATCCAATGAAGCACACAAGTTTGTTTGCTTT
TCGTGCATGATATTAAATAGCTTGGCAGCAACAGGACTAGGATGAGTAGCAGCACGTTCCTTATATGTAG
CTTTCGACATGATTTATCTTCGTTTCCTGCAGGTTTTTGTTCTGTGCAGTTGGGTTAAGAATACTGGGCA
ATTTCATGTTTCTTCAACACTACATATGCGTATATATACCAATCTAAGTCTGTGCTCCTTCCTTCGTTCT
TCCTTCTGTTCGGAGATTACCGAATCAAAAAAATTTCAAGGAAACCGAAATCAAAAAAAAGAATAAAAAA
AAAATGATGAATTGAAAAGGTGGTATGGTGCACTCTCAGTACAATCTGCTCTGATGCCGCATAGTTAAGC
CAGCCCCGACACCCGCCAACACCCGCTGACGCGCCCTGACGGGCTTGTCTGCTCCCGGCATCCGCTTACA
GACAAGCTGTGACCGTCTCCGGGAGCTGCATGTGTCAGAGGTTTTCACCGTCATCACCGAAACGCGCGAG
ACGAAAGGGCCTCGTGATACGCCTATTTTTATAGGTTAATGTCATGATAATAATGGTTTCTTAGACGGAT
CGCTTGCCTGTAACTTACACGCGCCTCGTATCTTTTAATGATGGAATAATTTGGGAATTTACTCTGTGTT
TATTTATTTTTATGTTTTGTATTTGGATTTTAGAAAGTAAATAAAGAAGGTAGAAGAGTTACGGAATGAA
GAAAAAAAAATAAACAAAGGTTTAAAAAATTTCAACAAAAAGCGTACTTTACATATATATTTATTAGACA
AGAAAAGCAGATTAAATAGATATACATTCGATTAACGATAAGTAAAATGTAAAATCACAGGATTTTCGTG
TGTGGTCTTCTACACAGACAAGATGAAACAATTCGGCATTAATACCTGAGAGCAGGAAGAGCAAGATAAA
AGGTAGTATTTGTTGGCGATCCCCCTAGAGTCTTTTACATCTTCGGAAAACAAAAACTATTTTTTCTTTA
ATTTCTTTTTTTACTTTCTATTTTTAATTTATATATTTATATTAAAAAATTTAAATTATAATTATTTTTA
TAGCACGTGATGAAAAGGACCCAGGTGGCACTTTTCGGGGAAATGTGCGCGGAACCCCTATTTGTTTATT
TTTCTAAATACATTCAAATATGTATCCGCTCATGAGACAATAACCCTGATAAATGCTTCAATAATATTGA
AAAAGGAAGAGTATGAGTATTCAACATTTCCGTGTCGCCCTTATTCCCTTTTTTGCGGCATTTTGCCTTC
CTGTTTTTGCTCACCCAGAAACGCTGGTGAAAGTAAAAGATGCTGAAGATCAGTTGGGTGCACGAGTGGG
TTACATCGAACTGGATCTCAACAGCGGTAAGATCCTTGAGAGTTTTCGCCCCGAAGAACGTTTTCCAATG
ATGAGCACTTTTAAAGTTCTGCTATGTGGCGCGGTATTATCCCGTATTGACGCCGGGCAAGAGCAACTCG
GTCGCCGCATACACTATTCTCAGAATGACTTGGTTGAGTACTCACCAGTCACAGAAAAGCATCTTACGGA
TGGCATGACAGTAAGAGAATTATGCAGTGCTGCCATAACCATGAGTGATAACACTGCGGCCAACTTACTT
CTGACAACGATCGGAGGACCGAAGGAGCTAACCGCTTTTTTGCACAACATGGGGGATCATGTAACTCGCC
TTGATCGTTGGGAACCGGAGCTGAATGAAGCCATACCAAACGACGAGCGTGACACCACGATGCCTGTAGC
AATGGCAACAACGTTGCGCAAACTATTAACTGGCGAACTACTTACTCTAGCTTCCCGGCAACAATTAATA
GACTGGATGGAGGCGGATAAAGTTGCAGGACCACTTCTGCGCTCGGCCCTTCCGGCTGGCTGGTTTATTG
CTGATAAATCTGGAGCCGGTGAGCGTGGGTCTCGCGGTATCATTGCAGCACTGGGGCCAGATGGTAAGCC
CTCCCGTATCGTAGTTATCTACACGACGGGGAGTCAGGCAACTATGGATGAACGAAATAGACAGATCGCT
GAGATAGGTGCCTCACTGATTAAGCATTGGTAACTGTCAGACCAAGTTTACTCATATATACTTTAGATTG
ATTTAAAACTTCATTTTTAATTTAAAAGGATCTAGGTGAAGATCCTTTTTGATAATCTCATGACCAAAAT
CCCTTAACGTGAGTTTTCGTTCCACTGAGCGTCAGACCCCGTAGAAAAGATCAAAGGATCTTCTTGAGAT
CCTTTTTTTCTGCGCGTAATCTGCTGCTTGCAAACAAAAAAACCACCGCTACCAGCGGTGGTTTGTTTGC
CGGATCAAGAGCTACCAACTCTTTTTCCGAAGGTAACTGGCTTCAGCAGAGCGCAGATACCAAATACTGT
TCTTCTAGTGTAGCCGTAGTTAGGCCACCACTTCAAGAACTCTGTAGCACCGCCTACATACCTCGCTCTG
CTAATCCTGTTACCAGTGGCTGCTGCCAGTGGCGATAAGTCGTGTCTTACCGGGTTGGACTCAAGACGAT
AGTTACCGGATAAGGCGCAGCGGTCGGGCTGAACGGGGGGTTCGTGCACACAGCCCAGCTTGGAGCGAAC
GACCTACACCGAACTGAGATACCTACAGCGTGAGCTATGAGAAAGCGCCACGCTTCCCGAAGGGAGAAAG
GCGGACAGGTATCCGGTAAGCGGCAGGGTCGGAACAGGAGAGCGCACGAGGGAGCTTCCAGGGGGAAACG
CCTGGTATCTTTATAGTCCTGTCGGGTTTCGCCACCTCTGACTTGAGCGTCGATTTTTGTGATGCTCGTC
AGGGGGGCGGAGCCTATGGAAA
