>Addgene plasmid #163583 | Dcp2 FL-H1 | depositor partial sequence | sequence record 317005 | insert sequence
GAGCTCTCGTCGTAAGGCTGACACTGCAGAAGAAAAGTCATAATTTGAATACTAGCCGGTATGAAACTGT
GATTGATTAACCTGGGGTTACCTAAAGAGAACATAAGTAATACTCATGACAGAATCAAAACACAATACAA
AATTTATCCGAACCTCGGCCCGACTGCCGGCTCGCCGGGAAAGGGGACAACCGCTTCTATCCGTCGACTA
ACTTCATCGGCCCAATGGAAGCTATGATATGGGGATTTCCATTGAGCCGATAGCAATGTAGGGTAATACT
GTTGCGTATATAGTGATAGTTATTGAATTTTATTACCCTGCGGGAATATTGAGACATCACTAAGCACGAA
TTTTACGTCTGAGGAAAGTTGAATGATGGCAAAATAACCAGGAAAAACAAATATTGAATCCTTGTGAAGG
ATTCCACAGTTGTTTAATCCTCCTTAAGCTCACTTAGTATCAATTGTCTAAATAATATTGCTTTGAATCT
GAAAAAAATAAAAGTACCTTCGCATTAGACAATGTCACTGCCGCTACGACACGCATTGGAGAACGTTACT
TCTGTTGATAGAATTTTAGAGGACTTATTAGTACGTTTTATTATAAATTGTCCGAATGAAGATTTATCGA
GTGTCGAGAGAGAGTTATTTCATTTTGAAGAAGCCTCATGGTTTTACACGGATTTCATCAAATTGATGAA
TCCAACTTTACCCTCCCTAAAGATTAAATCATTTGCTCAATTGATCATAAAACTATGTCCTCTGGTTTGG
AAATGGGACATAAGAGTGGATGAGGCACTCCAGCAATTCTCCAAGTATAAGAAAAGTATACCGGTGAGGG
GCGCTGCCATATTTAACGAGAACCTGAGTAAAATTTTATTGGTACAGGGTACTGAATCGGATTCTTGGTC
ATTCCCAAGGGGGAAGATATCTAAAGATGAAAATGACATAGATTGTTGCATTAGAGAAGTGAAAGAAGAA
ATTGGTTTCGATTTGACGGACTATATTGACGACAACCAATTCATTGAAAGAAATATTCAAGGTAAAAATT
ACAAAATATTTTTGATATCTGGTGTTTCAGAAGTCTTCAATTTTAAACCTCAAGTTAGAAATGAAATTGA
TAAGATAGAATGGTTCGATTTTAAGAAAATTTCTAAAACAATGTACAAATCAAATATCAAGTATTATCTG
ATTAATTCCATGATGAGACCCTTATCAATGTGGTTAAGGCATCAGAGGCAAATAAAAAATGAAGATCAAT
TGAAATCCTATGCGGAAGAACAATTGAAATTGTTGTTGGGTATCACTAAGGAGGAGCAGATTGATCCCGG
TAGAGAGTTGCTGAATATGTTACATACTGCAGTGCAAGCTAACAGTAATAATAATGCGGTCTCCAACGGA
CAGGTACCCTCGAGCCAAGAGCTTCAGCATTTGAAAGAGCAATCAGGAGAACACAACCAACAGAAGGATC
AGCAGTCATCGTTTTCTTCTCAACAACAACCTTCAATATTTCCATCTCTTTCTGAACCGTTTGCTAACAA
TAAGAATGTTATACCACCTACTATGCCAATGGCTAACGTATTCATGTCAAATCCTCAATTGTTTGCGACA
ATGAATGGCCAGCCTTTTGCACCTTTCCCATTTATGTTACCATTAACTAACAATAGTAATAGCGCTAACC
CTATTCCAACTCCGGTCCCCCCTAATTTTAATGCTCCTCCGAATCCGATGGCTTTTGGTGTTCCAAACAT
GCATAACCTTTCTGGACCAGCAGTATCTCAACCGTTTTCCTTGCCTCCTGCTCCTTTACCGAGGGACTCT
GGTTACAGCAGCTCCTCCCCTGGGCAGTTGTTAGATATACTAAATTCGAAAAAGCCTGACAGCAACGTGC
AATCAAGCAAAAAGCCAAAGCTTAAAATCTTACAGAGAGGAACGGACTTGAATTCAATCAAGCAAAACAA
TAATGATGAAACTGCTCATTCAAACTCTCAAGCTTTGCTAGATTTGTTGAAAAAACCAACATCATCGCAG
AAGATACACGCTTCCAAACCAGATACTTCCTTTTTACCAAATGACTCCGTATCTGGTATACAAGATGCAG
AATATGAAGATTTCGAGAGTAGTTCAGATGAAGAGGTGGAGACAGCTAGAGATGAAAGAAATTCATTGAA
TGTAGATATTGGGGTGAACGTTATGCCAAGCGAAAAAGACAGCCGAAGAAGTCAAAAGGAAAAACCAAGG
AACGACGCAAGCAAAACAAACTTGAACGCTTCTGCAGAATCTAATAGTGTAGAATGGGGGCCTGGTAAAT
CTTCACCCTCGACTCAGAGTAAACAGAATTCATCAGTAGGAATGCAGAATAAATATCGTCAAGAAATTCA
CATTGGTGATAGTGATGCATATGAAGTCTTCGAAAGCAGTTCTGACGAAGAAGATGGAAAAAAATTGGAA
GAACTGGAACAAACTCAAGACAACTCCAAATTAATTAGCCAAGATATTTTAAAAGAGAACAATTTCCAAG
ACGGTGAAGTGCCTCATAGAGATATGCCCACTGAAAGTAATAAATCTATAAACGAAACTGTCGGGTTATC
ATCAACAACAAATACTGTAAAAAAGGTACCCAAAGTTAAAATACTAAAACGAGGTGAAACCTTTGCCAGT
CTGGCGAATGATAAAAAAGCTTTTGATTCAAGCTCCAATGTGTCTTCATCAAAAGATTTATTACAGATGC
TAAGAAACCCAATTTCCTCTACTGTATCTTCAAATCAGCAATCACCAAAATCTCAACATCTAAGTGGGGA
TGAAGAAATCATGATGATGTTGAAGAGGAATTCTGTGTCAAAACCTCAAAATAGCGAAGAAAATGCATCA
ACTTCAAGTATAAACGATGCGAATGCAAGCGAACTTTTGGGAATGTTAAAACAAAAGGAAAAAGACATTA
CAGCACCAAAACAGCCCTATAATGTTGACTCATACTCGCAGAAAAATTCAGCTAAAGGATTGTTGAATAT
TTTGAAAAAGAACGACTCTACCGGGTACCCTCGCACTGAGGGTGGACCGTCAAGTGAAATGTCAACGTCA
ATGAAACGCAACGACGCTACAAATAATCAAGAATTAGATAAGAATTCAACAGAGTTATTAAACTACTTAA
AGCCCAAGCCTCTTAATGATGGGTATGAGAATATTTCAAATAAGGACAGTTCTCATGAATTACTGAATAT
ATTGCATGGTAATAAAAACAGCAGCGCCTTCAATAATAATGTATATGCAACTGACGGATATTCCTTGGCA
TCTGATAACAACGAAAATTCCTCAAATAAACTACTAAATATGCTGCAAAACAGGTCTAGTGCAATAAATG
AGCCCAACTTCGACGTCCGTTCGAATGGAACTTCAGGGTCTAATGAATTATTAAGCATTTTGCATAGGAA
GGAAGATCAATTGAAATCCTATGCGGAAGAACAATTGAAATTGTTGTTGGGTATCACTAAGGAGGAGCGG
ATCC
